>Addgene plasmid #147802 | pT7-EGFP-C1-HsDCP1a-R72G_V | depositor full sequence | sequence record 290249 | Full Sequence
TAGTTATTAATAGTAATCAATTACGGGGTCATTAGTTCATAGCCCATATATGGAGTTCCGCGTTACATAA
CTTACGGTAAATGGCCCGCCTGGCTGACCGCCCAACGACCCCCGCCCATTGACGTCAATAATGACGTATG
TTCCCATAGTAACGCCAATAGGGACTTTCCATTGACGTCAATGGGTGGAGTATTTACGGTAAACTGCCCA
CTTGGCAGTACATCAAGTGTATCATATGCCAAGTACGCCCCCTATTGACGTCAATGACGGTAAATGGCCC
GCCTGGCATTATGCCCAGTACATGACCTTATGGGACTTTCCTACTTGGCAGTACATCTACGTATTAGTCA
TCGCTATTACCATGGTGATGCGGTTTTGGCAGTACATCAATGGGCGTGGATAGCGGTTTGACTCACGGGG
ATTTCCAAGTCTCCACCCCATTGACGTCAATGGGAGTTTGTTTTGGCACCAAAATCAACGGGACTTTCCA
AAATGTCGTAACAACTCCGCCCCATTGACGCAAATGGGCGGTAGGCGTGTACGGTGGGAGGTCTATATAA
GCAGAGCTCTCTGGCTAACTAGAGAACCCACTGCTTACTGGCTTATCGAAATTAATACGACTCACTATAG
GGAGACCCAAGCTCTAGCGCTACCGGTCGCCACCATGGTGAGCAAGGGCGAGGAGCTGTTCACCGGGGTG
GTGCCCATCCTGGTCGAGCTGGACGGCGACGTAAACGGCCACAAGTTCAGCGTGTCCGGCGAGGGCGAGG
GCGATGCCACCTACGGCAAGCTGACCCTGAAGTTCATCTGCACCACCGGCAAGCTGCCCGTGCCCTGGCC
CACCCTCGTGACCACCCTGACCTACGGCGTGCAGTGCTTCAGCCGCTACCCCGACCACATGAAGCAGCAC
GACTTCTTCAAGTCCGCCATGCCCGAAGGCTACGTCCAGGAGCGCACCATCTTCTTCAAGGACGACGGCA
ACTACAAGACCCGCGCCGAGGTGAAGTTCGAGGGCGACACCCTGGTGAACCGCATCGAGCTGAAGGGCAT
CGACTTCAAGGAGGACGGCAACATCCTGGGGCACAAGCTGGAGTACAACTACAACAGCCACAACGTCTAT
ATCATGGCCGACAAGCAGAAGAACGGCATCAAGGTGAACTTCAAGATCCGCCACAACATCGAGGACGGCA
GCGTGCAGCTCGCCGACCACTACCAGCAGAACACCCCCATCGGCGACGGCCCCGTGCTGCTGCCCGACAA
CCACTACCTGAGCACCCAGTCCGCCCTGAGCAAAGACCCCAACGAGAAGCGCGATCACATGGTCCTGCTG
GAGTTCGTGACCGCCGCCGGGATCACTCTCGGCATGGACGAGCTGTACAAGTCCGGACTCAGATCAATGG
AGGCGCTGAGTCGAGCTGGGCAGGAGATGAGCCTAGCGGCCCTGAAGCAACACGACCCCTATATCACCAG
CATCGCAGACCTCACGGGCCAGGTCGCTCTGTACACCTTCTGCCCCAAGGCCAACCAGTGGGAGAAGACT
GATATAGAAGGGACCTTATTCGTATATCGAAGGTCAGCTTCCCCTTACCATGGTTTTACCATTGTGAATG
GTCTAAATATGCACAATCTAGTCGAACCAGTGAATAAAGATTTGGAATTTCAGCTCCATGAACCATTTCT
TCTGTATAGAAATGCAAGCTTGTCGATATATAGTATCTGGTTTTATGACAAGAATGACTGTCACCGCATA
GCAAAACTCATGGCTGATGTGGTAGAAGAGGAGACACGGCGATCCCAGCAAGCTGCTCGGGACAAACAGA
GTCCCAGCCAGGCCAATGGCTGCAGCGACCACAGGCCCATCGACATCCTGGAGATGCTGAGCAGAGCCAA
GGATGAGTATGAGAGGAATCAGATGGGTGACTCAAATATCTCCAGCCCTGGGTTACAGCCAAGCACTCAG
CTCTCCAATCTGGGAAGCACCGAGACTCTAGAAGAAATGCCCTCCGGGTCACAGGATAAGTCTGCTCCAT
CTGGACACAAGCATCTGACGGTAGAAGAGTTATTTGGAACCTCTTTGCCAAAGGAACAACCAGCAGTTGT
GGGTCTGGATTCAGAAGAAATGGAGAGGTTGCCAGGAGATGCCTCCCAGAAAGAGCCCAATTCATTCCTA
CCATTTCCCTTTGAGCAGTTAGGAGGAGCCCCTCAATCAGAAACCCTGGGTGTCCCTTCTGCTGCCCACC
ATTCAGTCCAGCCTGAAATCACCACCCCGGTGCTAATCACTCCAGCCTCCATCACACAGTCCAATGAAAA
GCATGCTCCAACCTACACAATCCCGTTGAGCCCTGTTCTCAGTCCCACTCTGCCAGCTGAAGCTCCTACT
GCACAGGTTCCCCCCAGCTTACCTCGAAACAGCACCATGATGCAGGCAGTGAAGACCACGCCTAGACAGA
GGTCTCCACTCCTGAACCAGCCAGTCCCTGAGCTAAGCCATGCCAGTCTGATTGCCAACCAGAGCCCCTT
CAGGGCCCCATTGAACGTGACGAACACAGCTGGCACATCCCTCCCAAGCGTTGATCTTCTCCAGAAACTC
AGGTTGACCCCACAGCATGACCAAATACAGACACAACCACTTGGGAAAGGTGCAATGGTAGCCAGCTTTT
CTCCGGCAGCTGGTCAGCTAGCCACACCTGAGAGCTTCATAGAGCCTCCCTCTAAGACAGCAGCAGCAAG
AGTGGCGGCCTCAGCCTCCCTGAGCAACATGGTGCTTGCTCCCCTTCAGTCTATGCAGCAGAACCAGGAT
CCTGAAGTATTTGTGCAGCCTAAGGTGTTATCCAGTGCCATCCCGGTTGCAGGCGCCCCACTGGTTACTG
CAACGACCACTGCAGTGTCTTCAGTCCTGCTGGCCCCAAGTGTTTTCCAGCAGACAGTTACAAGATCTTC
GGACCTTGAGAGGAAAGCCAGCTCCCCTTCTCCTCTAACTATTGGAACGCCAGAAAGTCAGAGAAAGCCT
TCCATTATTCTCAGCAAGTCTCAGCTCCAGGATACATTAATACATCTAATAAAGAATGATTCCAGCTTCC
TCAGTACACTTCATGAAGTCTACTTGCAGGTGCTGACCAAGAACAAAGACAACCACAACCTATGAGAATT
CTGCAGTCGACGGTACCGCGGGCCCGGGATCCACCGGATCTAGATAACTGATCATAATCAGCCATACCAC
ATTTGTAGAGGTTTTACTTGCTTTAAAAAACCTCCCACACCTCCCCCTGAACCTGAAACATAAAATGAAT
GCAATTGTTGTTGTTAACTTGTTTATTGCAGCTTATAATGGTTACAAATAAAGCAATAGCATCACAAATT
TCACAAATAAAGCATTTTTTTCACTGCATTCTAGTTGTGGTTTGTCCAAACTCATCAATGTATCTTAACG
CGTAAATTGTAAGCGTTAATATTTTGTTAAAATTCGCGTTAAATTTTTGTTAAATCAGCTCATTTTTTAA
CCAATAGGCCGAAATCGGCAAAATCCCTTATAAATCAAAAGAATAGACCGAGATAGGGT
[37 nt withheld, positions 3560-3596]
AAAGAACGTGGACTCCAACGTCAAAGG
[49 nt withheld, positions 3624-3672]
T
[91 nt withheld, positions 3674-3764]
G
[124 nt withheld, positions 3766-3889]
CAGGTGGCACTTTTCGGGGAAATGTGCGCGGAACCCCTATTTGTTTATTTTTCTAAATACATTCAAATAT
GTATCCGCTCATGAGACAATAACCCTGATAAATGCTTCAATAATATTGAAAAAGGAAGAGTCCTGAGGCG
GAAAGAACCAGCTGTGGAATGTGTGTCAGTTAGGGTGTGGAAAGTCCCCAGGCTCCCCAGCAGGCAGAAG
TATGCAAAGCATGCATCTCAATTAGTCAGCAACCAGGTGTGGAAAGTCCCCAGGCTCCCCAGCAGGCAGA
AGTATGCAAAGCATGCATCTCAATTAGTCAGCAACCATAGTCCCGCCCCTAACTCCGCCCATCCCGCCCC
TAACTCCGCCCAGTTCCGCCCATTCTCCGCCCCATGGCTGACTAATTTTTTTTATTTATGCAGAGGCCGA
GGCCGCCTCGGCCTCTGAGCTATTCCAGAAGTAGTGAGGAGGCTTTTTTGGAGGCCTAGGCTTTTGCAAA
GATCGATCAAGAGACAGGATGAGGATCGTTTCGCATGATTGAACAAGATGGATTGCACGCAGGTTCTCCG
GCCGCTTGGGTGGAGAGGCTATTCGGCTATGACTGGGCACAACAGACAATCGGCTGCTCTGATGCCGCCG
TGTTCCGGCTGTCAGCGCAGGGGCGCCCGGTTCTTTTTGTCAAGACCGACCTGTCCGGTGCCCTGAATGA
ACTGCAAGACGAGGCAGCGCGGCTATCGTGGCTGGCCACGACGGGCGTTCCTTGCGCAGCTGTGCTCGAC
GTTGTCACTGAAGCGGGAAGGGACTGGCTGCTATTGGGCGAAGTGCCGGGGCAGGATCTCCTGTCATCTC
ACCTTGCTCCTGCCGAGAAAGTATCCATCATGGCTGATGCAATGCGGCGGCTGCATACGCTTGATCCGGC
TACCTGCCCATTCGACCACCAAGCGAAACATCGCATCGAGCGAGCACGTACTCGGATGGAAGCCGGTCTT
GTCGATCAGGATGATCTGGACGAAGAGCATCAGGGGCTCGCGCCAGCCGAACTGTTCGCCAGGCTCAAGG
CGAGCATGCCCGACGGCGAGGATCTCGTCGTGACCCATGGCGATGCCTGCTTGCCGAATATCATGGTGGA
AAATGGCCGCTTTTCTGGATTCATCGACTGTGGCCGGCTGGGTGTGGCGGACCGCTATCAGGACATAGCG
TTGGCTACCCGTGATATTGCTGAAGAGCTTGGCGGCGAATGGGCTGACCGCTTCCTCGTGCTTTACGGTA
TCGCCGCTCCCGATTCGCAGCGCATCGCCTTCTATCGCCTTCTTGACGAGTTCTTCTGAGCGGGACTCTG
GGGTTCGAAATGACCGACCAAGCGACGCCCAACCTGCCATCACGAGATTTCGATTCCACCGCCGCCTTCT
ATGAAAGGTTGGGCTTCGGAATCGTTTTCCGGGACGCCGGCTGGATGATCCTCCAGCGCGGGGATCTCAT
GCTGGAGTTCTTCGCCCACCCTAGGGGGAGGCTAACTGAAACACGGAAGGAGACAATACCGGAAGGAACC
CGCGCTATGACGGCAATAAAAAGACAGAATAAAACGCACGGTGTTGGGTCGTTTGTTCATAAACGCGGGG
TTCGGTCCCAGGGCTGGCACTCTGTCGATACCCCACCGAGACCCCATTGGGGCCAATACGCCCGCGTTTC
TTCCTTTTCCCCACCCCACCCCCCAAGTTCGGGTGAAGGCCCAGGGCTCGCAGCCAACGTCGGGGCGGCA
GGCCCTGCCATAGCCTCAGGTTACTCATATATACTTTAGATTGATTTAAAACTTCATTTTTAATTTAAAA
GGATCTAGGTGAAGATCCTTTTTGATAATCTCATGACCAAAATCCCTTAACGTGAGTTTTCGTTCCACTG
AGCGTCAGACCCCGTAGAAAAGATCAAAGGATCTTCTTGAGATCCTTTTTTTCTGCGCGTAATCTGCTGC
TTGCAAACAAAAAAACCACCGCTACCAGCGGTGGTTTGTTTGCCGGATCAAGAGCTACCAACTCTTTTTC
CGAAGGTAACTGGCTTCAGCAGAGCGCAGATACCAAATACTGTCCTTCTAGTGTAGCCGTAGTTAGGCCA
CCACTTCAAGAACTCTGTAGCACCGCCTACATACCTCGCTCTGCTAATCCTGTTACCAGTGGCTGCTGCC
AGTGGCGATAAGTCGTGTCTTACCGGGTTGGACTCAAGACGATAGTTACCGGATAAGGCGCAGCGGTCGG
GCTGAACGGGGGGTTCGTGCACACAGCCCAGCTTGGAGCGAACGACCTACACCGAACTGAGATACCTACA
GCGTGAGCTATGAGAAAGCGCCACGCTTCCCGAAGGGAGAAAGGCGGACAGGTATCCGGTAAGCGGCAGG
GTCGGAACAGGAGAGCGCACGAGGGAGCTTCCAGGGGGAAACGCCTGGTATCTTTATAGTCCTGTCGGGT
TTCGCCACCTCTGACTTGAGCGTCGATTTTTGTGATGCTCGTCAGGGGGGCGGAGCCTATGGAAAAACGC
CAGCAACGCGGCCTTTTTACGGTTCCTGGCCTTTTGCTGGCCTTTTGCTCACATGTTCTTTCCTGCGTTA
TCCCCTGATTCTGTGGATAACCGTATTACCGCCATGCAT
Features (pLannotate 1.2.2; 17 found; start..end, strand, type, name):
     61..364     +  enhancer       CMV enhancer: human cytomegalovirus immediate early enhancer
    365..568     +  promoter       CMV promoter: human cytomegalovirus (CMV) immediate early promoter
    564..597     +  LTR            5' LTR (truncated) (fragment): truncated 5' long terminal repeat (LTR) from HIV-1
    613..631     +  promoter       T7 promoter: promoter for bacteriophage T7 RNA polymerase
    665..1381    +  CDS            EGFP: EGFP is a basic (constitutively fluorescent) green fluorescent protein published in 1996, derived from Aequorea victoria. It is reported to be a rapidly-maturing weak dimer with moderate acid sensitivity.
   1397..3142    +  CDS            DCP1A: DCP1A_HUMAN - Also known as SMIF. Experimental evidence at protein level: Swiss-Prot protein existence level 1. Necessary for the degradation of mRNAs, both in normal mRNA turnover and in nonsense-mediated mRNA decay. Removes the 7-methyl guanine cap structure from mRNA molecules, yielding a 5'-phosphorylated mRNA fragment and 7m-GDP. Contributes to the transactivation of target genes after stimulation by TGFB1. From Homo sapiens (Human).
   3146..3182    +  misc_feature   MCS (fragment): multiple cloning site
   3199..3283    +  CDS            large T antigen (fragment): large T antigen from SV40 (simian virus 40)
   3306..3427    +  polyA_signal   SV40 poly(A) signal: SV40 polyadenylation signal
   3461..3889    -  rep_origin     f1 ori (sequence partly withheld): f1 bacteriophage origin of replication; arrow indicates direction of (+) strand synthesis
   3916..4020    +  promoter       AmpR promoter: bla
   4022..4379    +  promoter       SV40 promoter: SV40 enhancer and early promoter
   4414..5208    +  CDS            NeoR/KanR: aminoglycoside phosphotransferase from Tn5; aph(3')-II (or nptII); confers resistance to neomycin, kanamycin, and G418 (Geneticin®)
   5229..5381    +  CDS            ble (fragment): BLE_KLEPN - Experimental evidence at protein level: Swiss-Prot protein existence level 1. Binding protein with a strong affinity to the bleomycin family of antibiotics. Binds to CL990; an antimitotic-antibiotic compound. From Klebsiella pneumoniae.
   5440..5487    +  polyA_signal   HSV TK poly(A) signal: herpes simplex virus thymidine kinase polyadenylation signal (Cole and Stacy, 1985)
   5578..5594    -  polyA_signal   bGH poly(A) signal (fragment): bovine growth hormone polyadenylation signal
   5816..6404    +  rep_origin     ori: high-copy-number ColE1/pMB1/pBR322/pUC origin of replication
