[The description below was written by a language model from this plasmid's Addgene catalogue record and pLannotate feature annotations shown in this document.]
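Description:
pT7-EGFP-C1-HsDCP1a-R72G_V is a 6,518 nt mammalian expression plasmid encoding human DCP1a, an mRNA decapping factor, fused to the C-terminus of EGFP. The catalogue lists the backbone as unknown, but the name and feature layout are consistent with an EGFP-C1-type vector carrying an added T7 promoter. In bacteria it replicates from a high-copy ColE1/pUC-type origin and is selected with kanamycin. The NeoR/KanR gene (Tn5 aminoglycoside phosphotransferase) sits behind tandem bacterial (AmpR/bla) and SV40 early promoters and ends in an HSV TK polyadenylation signal, so the same marker can also support G418 selection in mammalian cells. An f1 origin is present as well.

The expression cassette is driven by the CMV immediate early enhancer and promoter. A T7 promoter lies just upstream of the coding region, which would also allow transcription by T7 RNA polymerase. EGFP is followed closely by the DCP1A open reading frame, then residual multiple cloning site sequence and an SV40 poly(A) signal. According to the construct name and insert field, the DCP1a sequence carries the R72G substitution. The record also notes two silent nucleotide changes relative to the NCBI reference. Several small annotated fragments (truncated HIV-1 LTR, large T antigen, ble, bGH poly(A)) are probably short similarity matches within backbone sequence rather than functional elements.

The stated purpose is mammalian expression of the R72G mutant, giving a fluorescently tagged protein suited to localisation or interaction studies. The associated publication concerns activation of the decapping enzyme DCP2 by DCP1 on the EDC4 scaffold. The depositor sequence may be theoretical or only partly verified.
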