Addgene plasmid #147802: pT7-EGFP-C1-HsDCP1a-R72G_V
Purpose: Mammalian Expression of HsDCP1a-R72G
Depositing lab: Elisa Izaurralde. Depositing organization: Max Planck Institute for Developmental Biology. Publication: The activation of the decapping enzyme DCP2 by DCP1 occurs on the EDC4 scaffold and involves a conserved loop in DCP1. Chang CT, Bercovich N, Loh B, Jonas S, Izaurralde E. Nucleic Acids Res. 2014 Apr;42(8):5217-33. doi: 10.1093/nar/gku129. Epub 2014 Feb 8. PubMed 24510189.
Backbone
  Vector backbone: Unknown
  Vector type: Mammalian Expression
Growth in bacteria
  Bacterial resistance: Kanamycin, 50 μg/mL
  Growth temperature: 37°C
  Growth strain: DH5alpha
  Copy number: High Copy
Gene/Insert
  Gene/Insert name: HsDCP1a-R72G
  Species: H. sapiens (human)
  Mutation: two silent mutations T237C and T1716G compared to the sequence given by NCBI AY146651.1.
  Entrez Gene: DCP1A (a.k.a. HSA275986, Nbla00360, SMAD4IP1, SMIF)
  Cloning method: Unknown
Terms and licenses: Academic/Nonprofit Terms; Industry Terms: Not Available to Industry
Depositor comments: Plasmids from this collection were made available to the research community and donated after the lab closed. Please note that the sequence provided by the depositing laboratory may be theoretical/predicted or based on Sanger sequencing results. There may be discrepancies between sequencing results obtained by Addgene and the depositor sequence. If an Addgene verified sequence is not available, please contact before placing your order to request that our lab fully sequence the plasmid.
How to cite: pT7-EGFP-C1-HsDCP1a-R72G_V was a gift from Elisa Izaurralde (Addgene plasmid # 147802 ; http://n2t.net/addgene:147802 ; RRID:Addgene_147802)
